Addgene plasmid #191207: pAAV-7xTRE-tDTomato
Purpose: tdTomato expression under the control of TRE promotor
Depositing lab: Janelia Viral Tools. Depositing organization: HHMI, Janelia Research Campus.
Backbone
  Vector backbone: pAAV
  Backbone size w/o insert (bp): 4102
  Total vector size (bp): 5533
  Vector type: Mammalian Expression, AAV
Growth in bacteria
  Bacterial resistance: Ampicillin, 100 μg/mL
  Growth temperature: 37°C
  Growth strain: NEB Stable
  Growth instructions: Grow for minimum time necessary. Do not store colonies on plate.
  Copy number: High Copy
Gene/Insert
  Gene/Insert name: TdTomato
  Insert size (bp): 1431
  Promoter: TRE
  Cloning method: Unknown
  Sequencing primers: 5′ N/A; 3′ N/A
Resource information
  A portion of this plasmid was derived from a plasmid made by: Janelia MouseLight Project, Jayaram Chandrashekar, and Kimberly Ritola
Terms and licenses: Academic/Nonprofit Terms; Industry Terms: Not Available to Industry
How to cite: pAAV-7xTRE-tDTomato was a gift from Janelia Viral Tools (Addgene plasmid # 191207 ; http://n2t.net/addgene:191207 ; RRID:Addgene_191207)
