[The description below was written by a language model from this plasmid's Addgene catalogue record and pLannotate feature annotations shown in this document.]
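Description:
pAAV-7xTRE-tDTomato is an adeno-associated virus transfer plasmid of about 5.5 kb, built on a pAAV backbone for mammalian expression and for packaging into recombinant AAV. In bacteria it is maintained by a high-copy ColE1/pUC-type origin and selected with ampicillin through a β-lactamase gene driven by its own promoter. An f1 phage origin is also present. Short annotated fragments of lacI, lacZα and a pBluescript multiple cloning site appear to be cloning-vector remnants rather than functional elements.

The payload lies between two AAV2 inverted terminal repeats, which are the cis elements needed for replication and encapsidation of the vector genome when rep, cap and helper functions are supplied in trans. Within the ITRs, a tight TRE promoter (seven tet operator repeats followed by a minimal CMV promoter) drives the roughly 1.4 kb coding sequence for tdTomato, a tandem-dimer orange-red fluorescent protein derived from Discosoma. Downstream sits a WPRE, which enhances transcript stability and expression, and then an SV40 polyadenylation region. The poly(A) signal and an adjacent large T antigen fragment are annotated on the opposite strand from the rest of the cassette, which may reflect the bidirectional nature of the SV40 poly(A) region.

Because the TRE has little activity on its own, tdTomato expression depends on a tetracycline-controlled transactivator (tTA or rtTA) that this plasmid does not encode and that must come from a second vector or a transgenic line. The stated purpose is simply TRE-controlled tdTomato expression. Part of the plasmid derives from a neuronal imaging project, which fits the use of two-component systems for bright fluorescent labelling of cells, although the record does not state a specific application.
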