Features (pLannotate 1.2.2; 14 found; start..end, strand, type, name):
    927..1515    +  rep_origin     ori: high-copy-number ColE1/pMB1/pBR322/pUC origin of replication
   1698..1754    +  CDS            lacI (fragment): lac repressor; lacI; The lac repressor binds to the lac operator to inhibit transcription in E. coli. This inhibition can be relieved by adding lactose or isopropyl-β-D-thiogalactopyranoside (IPTG).
   1748..1881    -  repeat_region  AAV2 ITR: inverted terminal repeat of adeno-associated virus serotype 2 inverted
   1952..2020    +  CDS            large T antigen (fragment): large T antigen from SV40 (simian virus 40)
   2043..2164    +  polyA_signal   SV40 poly(A) signal: SV40 polyadenylation signal
   2193..2212    -  misc_feature   MCS (fragment): pBluescript multiple cloning site
   2213..2801    -  misc_feature   WPRE: woodchuck hepatitis virus posttranscriptional regulatory element
   2818..4245    -  CDS            tdTomato: tdTomato is a basic (constitutively fluorescent) orange fluorescent protein published in 2004, derived from Discosoma sp.. It is reported to be a somewhat slowly-maturing tandem dimer with low acid sensitivity.
   4262..4574    -  promoter       tight TRE promoter: Tet-responsive promoter PTight, consisting of seven tet operator sequences followed by the minimal CMV promoter
   4642..4774    +  repeat_region  AAV2 ITR (fragment): inverted terminal repeat of adeno-associated virus serotype 2 inverted
   4769..4838    +  CDS            lacZα (fragment): LacZα fragment of β-galactosidase; lacZ fragment
   4843..5271    +  rep_origin     f1 ori (sequence partly withheld): f1 bacteriophage origin of replication; arrow indicates direction of (+) strand synthesis
   5324..5428    +  promoter       AmpR promoter: bla
   5429..756     +  CDS            AmpR (across the origin): β-lactamase; bla; confers resistance to ampicillin, carbenicillin, and related antibiotics
>Addgene plasmid #191207 | pAAV-7xTRE-tDTomato | addgene full sequence | sequence record 374530 | Addgene NGS Result
GATCAGTTGGGTGCACGAGTGGGTTACATCGAACTGGATCTCAACAGCGGTAAGATCCTTGAGAGTTTTC
GCCCCGAAGAACGTTTTCCAATGATGAGCACTTTTAAAGTTCTGCTATGTGGCGCGGTATTATCCCGTAT
TGACGCCGGGCAAGAGCAACTCGGTCGCCGCATACACTATTCTCAGAATGACTTGGTTGAGTACTCACCA
GTCACAGAAAAGCATCTTACGGATGGCATGACAGTAAGAGAATTATGCAGTGCTGCCATAACCATGAGTG
ATAACACTGCGGCCAACTTACTTCTGACAACGATCGGAGGACCGAAGGAGCTAACCGCTTTTTTGCACAA
CATGGGGGATCATGTAACTCGCCTTGATCGTTGGGAACCGGAGCTGAATGAAGCCATACCAAACGACGAG
CGTGACACCACGATGCCTGTAGCAATGGCAACAACGTTGCGCAAACTATTAACTGGCGAACTACTTACTC
TAGCTTCCCGGCAACAATTAATAGACTGGATGGAGGCGGATAAAGTTGCAGGACCACTTCTGCGCTCGGC
CCTTCCGGCTGGCTGGTTTATTGCTGATAAATCTGGAGCCGGTGAGCGTGGGTCTCGCGGTATCATTGCA
GCACTGGGGCCAGATGGTAAGCCCTCCCGTATCGTAGTTATCTACACGACGGGGAGTCAGGCAACTATGG
ATGAACGAAATAGACAGATCGCTGAGATAGGTGCCTCACTGATTAAGCATTGGTAACTGTCAGACCAAGT
TTACTCATATATACTTTAGATTGATTTAAAACTTCATTTTTAATTTAAAAGGATCTAGGTGAAGATCCTT
TTTGATAATCTCATGACCAAAATCCCTTAACGTGAGTTTTCGTTCCACTGAGCGTCAGACCCCGTAGAAA
AGATCAAAGGATCTTCTTGAGATCCTTTTTTTCTGCGCGTAATCTGCTGCTTGCAAACAAAAAAACCACC
GCTACCAGCGGTGGTTTGTTTGCCGGATCAAGAGCTACCAACTCTTTTTCCGAAGGTAACTGGCTTCAGC
AGAGCGCAGATACCAAATACTGTTCTTCTAGTGTAGCCGTAGTTAGGCCACCACTTCAAGAACTCTGTAG
CACCGCCTACATACCTCGCTCTGCTAATCCTGTTACCAGTGGCTGCTGCCAGTGGCGATAAGTCGTGTCT
TACCGGGTTGGACTCAAGACGATAGTTACCGGATAAGGCGCAGCGGTCGGGCTGAACGGGGGGTTCGTGC
ACACAGCCCAGCTTGGAGCGAACGACCTACACCGAACTGAGATACCTACAGCGTGAGCTATGAGAAAGCG
CCACGCTTCCCGAAGGGAGAAAGGCGGACAGGTATCCGGTAAGCGGCAGGGTCGGAACAGGAGAGCGCAC
GAGGGAGCTTCCAGGGGGAAACGCCTGGTATCTTTATAGTCCTGTCGGGTTTCGCCACCTCTGACTTGAG
CGTCGATTTTTGTGATGCTCGTCAGGGGGGCGGAGCCTATGGAAAAACGCCAGCAACGCGGCCTTTTTAC
GGTTCCTGGCCTTTTGCTGGCCTTTTGCTCACATGTTCTTTCCTGCGTTATCCCCTGATTCTGTGGATAA
CCGTATTACCGCCTTTGAGTGAGCTGATACCGCTCGCCGCAGCCGAACGACCGAGCGCAGCGAGTCAGTG
AGCGAGGAAGCGGAAGAGCGCCCAATACGCAAACCGCCTCTCCCCGCGCGTTGGCCGATTCATTAATGCA
GCTGCGCGCTCGCTCGCTCACTGAGGCCGCCCGGGCAAAGCCCGGGCGTCGGGCGACCTTTGGTCGCCCG
GCCTCAGTGAGCGAGCGAGCGCGCAGAGAGGGAGTGGCCAACTCCATCACTAGGGGTTCCTTGTAGTTAA
TGATTAACCCGCCATGCTACTTATCTACGTAGCCATGCTCTAGGAAGATCCTTATCGATTTTACCACATT
TGTAGAGGTTTTACTTGCTTTAAAAAACCTCCCACATCTCCCCCTGAACCTGAAACATAAAATGAATGCA
ATTGTTGTTGTTAACTTGTTTATTGCAGCTTATAATGGTTACAAATAAAGCAATAGCATCACAAATTTCA
CAAATAAAGCATTTTTTTCACTGCATTCTAGTTGTGGTTTGTCCAAACTCATCAATGTATCTTATCATGT
CTGCTCGAAGCGGCCGCCCGGGTCGAGGTCGACGGTATCGATGCGGGGAGGCGGCCCAAAGGGAGATCCG
ACTCGTCTGAGGGCGAAGGCGAAGACGCGGAAGAGGCCGCAGAGCCGGCAGCAGGCCGCGGGAAGGAAGG
TCCGCTGGATTGAGGGCCGAAGGGACGTAGCAGAAGGACGTCCCGCGCAGAATCCAGGTGGCAACACAGG
CGAGCAGCCAAGGAAAGGACGATGATTTCCCCGACAACACCACGGAATTGTCAGTGCCCAACAGCCGAGC
CCCTGTCCAGCAGCGGGCAAGGCAGGCGGCGATGAGTTCCGCCGTGGCAATAGGGAGGGGGAAAGCGAAA
GTCCCGGAAAGGAGCTGACAGGTGGTGGCAATGCCCCAACCAGTGGGGGTTGCGTCAGCAAACACAGTGC
ACACCACGCCACGTTGCCTGACAACGGGCCACAACTCCTCATAAAGAGACAGCAACCAGGATTTATACAA
GGAGGAGAAAATGAAAGCCATACGGGAAGCAATAGCATGATACAAAGGCATTAAAGCAGCGTATCCACAT
AGCGTAAAAGGAGCAACATAGTTAAGAATACCAGTCAATCTTTCACAAATTTTGTAATCCAGAGGTTGAT
TATCGATAAGCTTCTTACTTGTACAGCTCGTCCATGCCGTACAGGAACAGGTGGTGGCGGCCCTCGGAGC
GCTCGTACTGTTCCACGATGGTGTAGTCCTCGTTGTGGGAGGTGATGTCCAGCTTGGTGTCCACGTAGTA
GTAGCCGGGCAGTTGCACGGGCTTCTTGGCCATGTAGATGGTCTTGAACTCCACCAGGTAGTGGCCGCCG
TCCTTCAGCTTCAGGGCCTGGTGGATCTCGCCCTTCAGCACGCCGTCGCGGGGGTACAGGCGCTCGGTGG
AGGCCTCCCAGCCCATGGTCTTCTTCTGCATTACGGGGCCGTCGGGGGGGAAGTTGGTGCCGCGCATCTT
CACCTTGTAGATCAGCGTGCCGTCCTGCAGGGAGGAGTCCTGGGTCACGGTCACCAGACCGCCGTCCTCG
AAGTTCATCACGCGCTCCCACTTGAAGCCCTCGGGGAAGGACAGCTTCTTGTAATCGGGGATGTCGGCGG
GGTGCTTCACGTACGCCTTGGAGCCGTACATGAACTGGGGGGACAGGATGTCCCAGGCGAAGGGCAGGGG
GCCGCCCTTGGTCACCTTCAGCTTGGCGGTCTGGGTGCCCTCGTAGGGGCGGCCCTCGCCCTCGCCCTCG
ATCTCGAACTCGTGGCCGTTCATGGAGCCCTCCATGCGCACCTTGAAGCGCATGAACTCTTTGATGACGG
CCATGTTGTTGTCCTCGGAGGAGGCGGTGCCGGAGCTGCCGCTGCCGGTGCTGCCGGTGCCATGCCCCAG
GAACAGGTGGTGGCGGCCCTCGGAGCGCTCGTACTGTTCCACGATGGTGTAGTCCTCGTTGTGGGAGGTG
ATGTCCAGCTTGGTGTCCACGTAGTAGTAGCCGGGCAGTTGCACGGGCTTCTTGGCCATGTAGATGGTCT
TGAACTCCACCAGGTAGTGGCCGCCGTCCTTCAGCTTCAGGGCCTGGTGGATCTCGCCCTTCAGCACGCC
GTCGCGGGGGTACAGGCGCTCGGTGGAGGCCTCCCAGCCCATGGTCTTCTTCTGCATTACGGGGCCGTCG
GGGGGGAAGTTGGTGCCGCGCATCTTCACCTTGTAGATCAGCGTGCCGTCCTGCAGGGAGGAGTCCTGGG
TCACGGTCACCAGACCGCCGTCCTCGAAGTTCATCACGCGCTCCCACTTGAAGCCCTCGGGGAAGGACAG
CTTCTTGTAATCGGGGATGTCGGCGGGGTGCTTCACGTACGCCTTGGAGCCGTACATGAACTGGGGGGAC
AGGATGTCCCAGGCGAAGGGCAGGGGGCCGCCCTTGGTCACCTTCAGCTTGGCGGTCTGGGTGCCCTCGT
AGGGGCGGCCCTCGCCCTCGCCCTCGATCTCGAACTCGTGGCCGTTCATGGAGCCCTCCATGCGCACCTT
GAAGCGCATGAACTCTTTGATGACCTCCTCGCCCTTGCTCACCATGGTGGCGAATTCTCCAGGCGATCTG
ACGGTTCACTAAACGAGCTCTGCTTATATAGGCCTCCCACCGTACACGCCTACCTCGACATACGTTCTCT
ATCACTGATAGGGAGTAAACTCGACATACGTTCTCTATCACTGATAGGGATAAACTCGACATACGTTCTC
TATCACTGATAGGGAGTAAACTCGACATACGTTCTCTATCACTGATAGGGAGTAAACTCGACATACGTTC
TCTATCACTGATAGGGAGTAAACTCGACATCGTTCTCTATCACTGATAGGGAGTAAACTCGACATACGTT
CTCTATCACTGATAGGGAGTAAACCAATTCGAGATCTTCCTAGAGCATGGCTACGTAGATAAGTAGCATG
GCGGGTTAATCATTAACTACAAGGAACCCCTAGTGATGGAGTTGGCCACTCCCTCTCTGCGCGCTCGCTC
GCTCACTGAGGCCGGGCGACCAAAGGTCGCCCGACGCCCGGGCTTTGCCCGGGCGGCCTCAGTGAGCGAG
CGAGCGCGCAGCTGGCGTAATAGCGAAGAGGCCCGCACCGATCGCCCTTCCCAACAGTTGCGCAGCCTGA
ATGGCGAATGGG
[124 nt withheld, positions 4843-4966]
C
[91 nt withheld, positions 4968-5058]
A
[49 nt withheld, positions 5060-5108]
CCTTTGACGTTGGAGTCCACGTTCTTT
[37 nt withheld, positions 5136-5172]
ACCCTATCTCGGTCTATTCTTTTGATTTATAAGGGATTTTGCCGATTTCGGCCTATTGGTTAAAAAATGA
GCTGATTTAACAAAAATTTAACGCGAATTTTAACAAAATATTAACGCTTACAATTTAGGTGGCACTTTTC
GGGGAAATGTGCGCGGAACCCCTATTTGTTTATTTTTCTAAATACATTCAAATATGTATCCGCTCATGAG
ACAATAACCCTGATAAATGCTTCAATAATATTGAAAAAGGAAGAGTATGAGTATTCAACATTTCCGTGTC
GCCCTTATTCCCTTTTTTGCGGCATTTTGCCTTCCTGTTTTTGCTCACCCAGAAACGCTGGTGAAAGTAA
AAGATGCTGAA
